Addgene plasmid #152129: pGBW-m4133292
Purpose: Mammalian expression plasmid for SARS-CoV-2 3C-like proteinase
Depositing lab: Ginkgo Bioworks & Benjie Chen. Depositing organization: Ginkgo Bioworks.
Backbone
  Vector backbone: pTwist_CMV_6
  Backbone size w/o insert (bp): 4180
  Vector type: Mammalian Expression
Growth in bacteria
  Bacterial resistance: Ampicillin, 100 μg/mL
  Growth temperature: 37°C
  Growth strain: DH5alpha
  Copy number: High Copy
Gene/Insert
  Gene/Insert name: SARS-CoV-2 3C-like proteinase (alt name: nsp5)
  Species: Severe acute respiratory syndrome coronavirus 2
  Insert size (bp): 917
  Mutation: codon optimized
  Entrez Gene: ORF1ab (a.k.a. GU280_gp01)
  Promoter: CMV
  Tag / fusion protein: Cleavable TEV;CBP (C terminal on backbone)
  Cloning method: Unknown
Resource information
  A portion of this plasmid was derived from a plasmid made by: GinkgoBioworks
Depositor comments: NCBI reference sequence: YP_009725301.1
How to cite: pGBW-m4133292 was a gift from Ginkgo Bioworks & Benjie Chen (Addgene plasmid # 152129 ; http://n2t.net/addgene:152129 ; RRID:Addgene_152129)
