[The description below was written by a language model from this plasmid's Addgene catalogue record and pLannotate feature annotations shown in this document.]
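Description:
pGBW-m4133292 is a mammalian expression plasmid built on the pTwist_CMV_6 backbone that carries a codon-optimized coding sequence for the SARS-CoV-2 3C-like proteinase (nsp5, the main protease released from the ORF1ab polyprotein). It is maintained in E. coli through a high-copy ColE1/pUC-type origin of replication and selected with ampicillin via a full-length β-lactamase gene. A short additional β-lactamase fragment is also annotated in the backbone. The deposited full sequence is 5,208 nt, broadly consistent with the stated backbone of about 4.2 kb plus an insert of roughly 0.9 kb.

Expression is driven by the human cytomegalovirus immediate-early enhancer and promoter. The feature annotation resolves the promoter into the enhancer plus promoter pieces, one of them matching a truncated CMV variant. The viral open reading frame follows and spans the numbering origin of the circular sequence. It is annotated as a fragment of the SARS-CoV-2 replicase polyprotein 1a; the nsp10 text in that annotation is generic polyprotein-entry wording, not a description of this insert. According to the catalogue entry, the backbone adds a C-terminal TEV-cleavable calmodulin-binding peptide (CBP) tag. Only a short CBP fragment just downstream of the insert is annotated, and the TEV site is not. Such a tag allows calcium-dependent capture on calmodulin resin, and TEV protease can then remove it. An SV40 polyadenylation signal terminates the transcript. The cassette is flanked by β-globin insulator elements, T7 and rrnG bacterial terminators, and an upstream synthetic poly(A) signal, which together would limit read-through into or out of the expression unit. The record supports use for producing tagged nsp5 in mammalian cells, but it lists no mammalian selection marker.
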