Features (pLannotate 1.2.2; 17 found; start..end, strand, type, name):
    953..969     +  CDS            CBP (fragment): calmodulin-binding peptide derived from skeletal muscle myosin light chain kinase; binds calmodulin with nanomolar affinity in the presence of calcium
   1077..1198    -  polyA_signal   SV40 poly(A) signal: SV40 polyadenylation signal
   1221..1290    -  CDS            large T antigen (fragment): large T antigen from SV40 (simian virus 40)
   1313..1359    +  terminator     T7 terminator: transcription terminator for bacteriophage T7 RNA polymerase
   1389..1525    +  terminator     rrnG terminator: transcription terminator from the E. coli ribosomal RNA rrnG operon (Albrechtsen et al., 1991)
   1570..1641    +  misc_feature   3' β-globin insulator: insulator downstream of the human β-globin locus (Farrell et al., 2002)
   1867..2455    -  rep_origin     ori: high-copy-number ColE1/pMB1/pBR322/pUC origin of replication
   2627..2691    -  CDS            bla(M) (fragment): β-lactamase lacking the signal sequence; bla(M); allows cytosolic expression of β-lactamase
   3201..4061    +  CDS            AmpR: β-lactamase; bla; confers resistance to ampicillin, carbenicillin, and related antibiotics
   4074..4210    +  terminator     rrnG terminator: transcription terminator from the E. coli ribosomal RNA rrnG operon (Albrechtsen et al., 1991)
   4362..4433    +  misc_feature   5' β-globin insulator: insulator upstream of the human β-globin locus (Farrell et al., 2002)
   4438..4484    -  terminator     T7 terminator: transcription terminator for bacteriophage T7 RNA polymerase
   4502..4550    -  polyA_signal   poly(A) signal: synthetic polyadenylation signal
   4631..4934    +  enhancer       CMV enhancer: human cytomegalovirus immediate early enhancer
   5007..5024    -  promoter       CMV promoter (fragment): human cytomegalovirus (CMV) immediate early promoter
   5087..5138    +  promoter       CMVd2 promoter: truncated human cytomegalovirus (CMV) immediate early promoter that yields moderately reduced expression relative to the full-length promoter
   5192..925     +  CDS            R1A_SARS2 (fragment) (across the origin) (sequence partly withheld): Experimental evidence at protein level: Swiss-Prot protein existence level 1. [Non-structural protein 10]: Plays a pivotal role in viral transcription by stimulating both nsp14 3'-5' exoribonuclease and nsp16 2'-O-methyltransferase activities. Therefore plays an essential role in viral mRNAs cap methylation. From Severe acute respiratory syndrome coronavirus 2 (2019-nCoV) (SARS-CoV-2).
>Addgene plasmid #152129 | pGBW-m4133292 | depositor full sequence | sequence record 295141 | Full Sequence
CACCATG
[918 nt withheld, positions 8-925]
GAAAACCTTTACTTTCAGTCGAAGAGGCGATGGAAAAAGAATTTTATCGCGGTGAGTGCAGCCAACAGAT
TCAAAAAGATATCCTCGTCTGGTGCCCTCTAAGCTAGCTTGACTGACTGAGATACAGCGTACCTTCAGCT
CACAGACATGATAAGATACATTGATGAGTTTGGACAAACCACAACTAGAATGCAGTGAAAAAAATGCTTT
ATTTGTGAAATTTGTGATGCTATTGCTTTATTTGTAACCATTATAAGCTGCAATAAACAAGTTAACAACA
ACAATTGCATTCATTTTATGTTTCAGGTTCAGGGGGAGGTGTGGGAGGTTTTTTAAAGCAAGTAAAACCT
CTACAAATGTGGTATTGGCCCATCTCTATCGGTATCGTAGCATAACCCCTTGGGGCCTCTAAACGGGTCT
TGAGGGGTTTTTTGTGCCCCTCGGGCCGGATTGCTATCTACCGGCATTGGCGCAGAAAAAAATGCCTGAT
GCGACGCTGCGCGTCTTATACTCCCACATATGCCAGATTCAGCAACGGATACGGCTTCCCCAACTTGCCC
ACTTCCATACGTGTCCTCCTTACCAGAAATTTATCCTTAAGGTCGTCAGCTATCCTGCAGGCGATCTCTC
GATTTCGATCAAGACATTCCTTTAATGGTCTTTTCTGGACACCACTAGGGGTCAGAAGTAGTTCATCAAA
CTTTCTTCCCTCCCTAATCTCATTGGTTACCTTGGGCTATCGAAACTTAATTAACCAGTCAAGTCAGCTA
CTTGGCGAGATCGACTTGTCTGGGTTTCGACTACGCTCAGAATTGCGTCAGTCAAGTTCGATCTGGTCCT
TGCTATTGCACCCGTTCTCCGATTACGAGTTTCATTTAAATCATGTGAGCAAAAGGCCAGCAAAAGGCCA
GGAACCGTAAAAAGGCCGCGTTGCTGGCGTTTTTCCATAGGCTCCGCCCCCCTGACGAGCATCACAAAAA
TCGACGCTCAAGTCAGAGGTGGCGAAACCCGACAGGACTATAAAGATACCAGGCGTTTCCCCCTGGAAGC
TCCCTCGTGCGCTCTCCTGTTCCGACCCTGCCGCTTACCGGATACCTGTCCGCCTTTCTCCCTTCGGGAA
GCGTGGCGCTTTCTCATAGCTCACGCTGTAGGTATCTCAGTTCGGTGTAGGTCGTTCGCTCCAAGCTGGG
CTGTGTGCACGAACCCCCCGTTCAGCCCGACCGCTGCGCCTTATCCGGTAACTATCGTCTTGAGTCCAAC
CCGGTAAGACACGACTTATCGCCACTGGCAGCAGCCACTGGTAACAGGATTAGCAGAGCGAGGTATGTAG
GCGGTGCTACAGAGTTCTTGAAGTGGTGGCCTAACTACGGCTACACTAGAAGAACAGTATTTGGTATCTG
CGCTCTGCTGAAGCCAGTTACCTTCGGAAAAAGAGTTGGTAGCTCTTGATCCGGCAAACAAACCACCGCT
GGTAGCGGTGGTTTTTTTGTTTGCAAGCAGCAGATTACGCGCAGAAAAAAAGGATCTCAAGAAGATCCTT
TGATCTTTTCTACGGGGTCTGACGCTCAGTGGAACGAAAACTCACGTTAAGGGATTTTGGTCATGAGATT
ATCAAAAAGGATCTTCACCTAGATCCTTTTAAATTAAAAATGAAGTTTTAAATCAATCTAAAGTATATAT
GAGTAAACTTGGTCTGACAGTTACCAATGCTTAATCAGTGAGGCACCTATCTCAGCGATCTGTCTATTTC
GTTCATCCATAGTTGCATTTAAATTTCCGAACTCTCCAAGGCCCTCGTCGGAAAATCTTCAAACCTTTCG
TCCGATCCATCTTGCAGGCTACCTCTCGAACGAACTATCGCAAGTCTCTTGGCCGGCCTTGCGCCTTGGC
TATTGCTTGGCAGCGCCTATCGCCAGGTATTACTCCAATCCCGAATATCCGAGATCGGGATCACCCGAGA
GAAGTTCAACCTACATCCTCAATCCCGATCTATCCGAGATCCGAGGAATATCGAAATCGGGGCGCGCCTG
GTGTACCGAGAACGATCCTCTCAGTGCGAGTCTCGACGATCCATATCGTTGCTTGGCAGTCAGCCAGTCG
GAATCCAGCTTGGGACCCAGGAAGTCCAATCGTCAGATATTGTACTCAAGCCTGGTCACGGCAGCGTACC
GATCTGTTTAAACCTAGATATTGATAGTCTGATCGGTCAACGTATAATCGAGTCCTAGCTTTTGCAAACA
TCTATCAAGAGACAGGATCAGCAGGAGGCTTTCGCATGAGTATTCAACATTTCCGTGTCGCCCTTATTCC
CTTTTTTGCGGCATTTTGCCTTCCTGTTTTTGCTCACCCAGAAACGCTGGTGAAAGTAAAAGATGCTGAA
GATCAGTTGGGTGCGCGAGTGGGTTACATCGAACTGGATCTCAACAGCGGTAAGATCCTTGAGAGTTTTC
GCCCCGAAGAACGCTTTCCAATGATGAGCACTTTTAAAGTTCTGCTATGTGGCGCGGTATTATCCCGTAT
TGACGCCGGGCAAGAGCAACTCGGTCGCCGCATACACTATTCTCAGAATGACTTGGTTGAGTATTCACCA
GTCACAGAAAAGCATCTTACGGATGGCATGACAGTAAGAGAATTATGCAGTGCTGCCATAACCATGAGTG
ATAACACTGCGGCCAACTTACTTCTGACAACGATTGGAGGACCGAAGGAGCTAACCGCTTTTTTGCACAA
CATGGGGGATCATGTAACTCGCCTTGATCGTTGGGAACCGGAGCTGAATGAAGCCATACCAAACGACGAG
CGTGACACCACGATGCCTGTAGCAATGGCAACAACCTTGCGTAAACTATTAACTGGCGAACTACTTACTC
TAGCTTCCCGGCAACAGTTGATAGACTGGATGGAGGCGGATAAAGTTGCAGGACCACTTCTGCGCTCGGC
CCTTCCGGCTGGCTGGTTTATTGCTGATAAATCTGGAGCCGGTGAGCGTGGGTCTCGCGGTATCATTGCA
GCACTGGGGCCAGATGGTAAGCCCTCCCGTATCGTAGTTATCTACACGACGGGGAGTCAGGCAACTATGG
ATGAACGAAATAGACAGATCGCTGAGATAGGTGCCTCACTGATTAAGCATTGGTAACCGATTCTAGGTGC
ATTGGCGCAGAAAAAAATGCCTGATGCGACGCTGCGCGTCTTATACTCCCACATATGCCAGATTCAGCAA
CGGATACGGCTTCCCCAACTTGCCCACTTCCATACGTGTCCTCCTTACCAGAAATTTATCCTTAAGATCC
CGAATCGTTTAAACTCGACTCTGGCTCTATCGAATCTCCGTCGTTTCGAGCTTACGCGAACAGCCGTGGC
GCTCATTTGCTCGTCGGGCATCGAATCTCGTCAGCTATCGTCAGCTTACCTTTTTGGCAGCGATCGCGGC
TCCCGACATCTTGGACCATTAGCTCCACAGGTATCTTCTTCCCTCTAGTGGTCATAACAGCAGCTTCAGC
TACCTCTCAATTCAAAAAACCCCTCAAGACCCGTTTAGAGGCCCCAAGGGGTTATGCTATCAATCGTTGC
GTTACACACACAAAAAACCAACACACATCCATCTTCGATGGATAGCGATTTTATTATCTAACTGCTGATC
GAGTGTAGCCAGATCTAGTAATCAATTACGGGGTCATTAGTTCATAGCCCATATATGGAGTTCCGCGTTA
CATAACTTACGGTAAATGGCCCGCCTGGCTGACCGCCCAACGACCCCCGCCCATTGACGTCAATAATGAC
GTATGTTCCCATAGTAACGCCAATAGGGACTTTCCATTGACGTCAATGGGTGGAGTATTTACGGTAAACT
GCCCACTTGGCAGTACATCAAGTGTATCATATGCCAAGTACGCCCCCTATTGACGTCAATGACGGTAAAT
GGCCCGCCTGGCATTATGCCCAGTACATGACCTTATGGGACTTTCCTACTTGGCAGTACATCTACGTATT
AGTCATCGCTATTACCATGCTGATGCGGTTTTGGCAGTACATCAATGGGCGTGGATAGCGGTTTGACTCA
CGGGGATTTCCAAGTCTCCACCCCATTGACGTCAATGGGAGTTTGTTTTGGCACCAAAATCAACGGGACT
TTCCAAAATGTCGTAACAACTCCGCCCCATTGACGCAAATGGGCGGTAGGCGTGTACGGTGGGAGGTCTA
TATAAGCAGAGCTGGTTTAGTGAACCGTCAGATCAGATCTTTGTCGATCCTACCATCCACTCGACACACC
CGCCAGCGGCCGC
